>Addgene plasmid #86240 | pLV-PLXNB2-mRBD | addgene full sequence | sequence record 171490 | Addgene NGS Result
GCTTCCATTGCTCAGCGGTGCTGTCCATCTGCACGAGACTAGTGAGACGTGCTACTTCCATTTGTCACGT
CCTGCACGACGCGAGCTGCGGGGCGGGGGGGAACTTCCTGACTAGGGGAGGAGTAGAAGGTGGCGCGAAG
GGGCCACCAAAGAACGGAGCCGGTTGGCGCCTACCGGTGGATGTGGAATGTGTGCGAGGCCAGAGGCCAC
TTGTGTAGCGCCAAGTGCCCAGCGGGGCTGCTAAAGCGCATGCTCCAGACTGCCTTGGGAAAAGCGCCTC
CCCTACCCGGTAGAATTAGATCACTAGTCCGGATATCTGCAGAATTCCAGGCGGGGAGGCGGCCCAAAGG
GAGATCCGACTCGTCTGAGGGCGAAGGCGAAGACGCGGAAGAGGCCGCAGAGCCGGCAGCAGGCCGCGGG
AAGGAAGGTCCGCTGGATTGAGGGCCGAAGGGACGTAGCAGAAGGACGTCCCGCGCAGAATCCAGGTGGC
AACACAGGCGAGCAGCCATGGAAAGGACGTCAGCTTCCCCGACAACACCACGGAATTGTCAGTGCCCAAC
AGCCGAGCCCCTGTCCAGCAGCGGGCAAGGCAGGCGGCGATGAGTTCCGCCGTGGCAATAGGGAGGGGGA
AAGCGAAAGTCCCGGAAAGGAGCTGACAGGTGGTGGCAATGCCCCAACCAGTGGGGGTTGCGTCAGCAAA
CACAGTGCACACCACGCCACGTTGCCTGACAACGGGCCACAACTCCTCATAAAGAGACAGCAACCAGGAT
TTATACAAGGAGGAGAAAATGAAAGCCATACGGGAAGCAATAGCATGATACAAAGGCATTAAAGCAGCGT
ATCCACATAGCGTAAAAGGAGCAACATAGTTAAGAATACCAGTCAATCTTTCACAAATTTTGTAATCCAG
AGGTTGATTGTCGAGCGGCCGCCACTGTGCTGGATATCAACCACTTTGTACAAGAAAGCTGGGCCCATGA
GGCCCTAGAGGTCAGTGACCTTGTTCTCCAGTGCAGCGGCAATCTGCTGCAGGCGGAAGGCCAGCTGCAT
CTTCTGGGCGGCAGGATCCTCCTCCAAGGCATTGATGATCTCGTCATAGTACTTCTGCGTGTATTGGTAG
AGCTGGTGGAGTGCCACGAGGGTGTTCAAGGAGTCCGTGTGCGCCCGGGAAATCTCTGCCAGGTGTGTGT
TCATGTCCTGGTCGCTGACCTGCACCATCTGCCGGATCCCCTTGTAGTAATCCTCCACCATCTTCTTGTA
GGTGGAGATCTCCTTGGCGTACAGCAGCTTGTTGCTGGGAGAATCGCGGCTCAGCTTATGCTCCGTGCGC
GTGCAGGCATCCATGAAGGTCTGCGCGATGACTGACAGCGAGGCGTCCACCACCTCGTGGACATGCACGT
CAAAGATGAAGTGGGGGTTCTTGAGGATGTTCACCCAGAACCGGAGCGGTAAGCTGTTCGTCTTCCAGAT
GTGGATGGTGTCTTCATCCTGGATGTTGTGCTTCTCTGCCTGCTCGTCCAGGAAGTCGAAGAAGTACTTG
ACTGCAGGTGGCACCGCGTGCCCAGGCGCCAGCACGCTCTGGAAGAAGTTGTCCACAAACTGCTGCAGTG
TGCCCTTGACTGAGAGCAGCCGCGTCAGGTAGATCTCGGTGATGGCCTTCGTCCGCTCCTTCTCTTTCAC
GCTGCCTCTCTTGGACTTGCCCTCGTCCACCTCTTCGGTCGGCCGCACCAGGTGCCACACCCGGTTCTCC
TCCTCCAGGAGGGCATGGCGCTCCCCAGGCAGGTCCTGCTGGCTGTCCTCCGGCTGCTGGGAGACCCCCA
CGGCGCCGCCGATGAGGGTGGCTCCATCCCGGACATTGTAGTGCATAAGGGTGTTGACGCGCTTCCACCG
GCCCTCCCGCTGTGACGTCAGGTCCAGGTCCGACAGGATCTGCGCTGTGGAGCCCGGACGCCACTCCAGG
ACCACGCTGTCTGGCCTGGGCCAGCAGGAGCAGGGCTGCCCACGGTACACCTGGTCAATGATCTTCTCCT
TGACCTGGGAGATGGTGTCACAGTTGAGGACCTTCACCGGGATGGCGTCCACTCCCTCGTCCTGCACGAT
CACGCTCACCGTCAGGGGTGCGTACTCCACATCATCCCCCAGCAGCCCCGTGTCGTTGAGAGTGTACTTG
GCCTTCTTCTGTACCGCATCCACCGGGCCCTTTTCCACCTGATGTTTGATGGCCTTGAAGAGCTTGTACA
GGGGCTCCCCGGCACTGTCCTTGAGGTACTGGTACAGGCAGATGGACATCCAGTTGGACAGCATCCTCTC
CACCACAGTCTCAGACCTGCGCAGCATCAGCTTGGGGTTCTTGGCCACCACGTACTGCTCCAGGAGCTCC
AGGAAGAGCGTGTGCATGATGTCCGTGTAGTACTCCAGTTTCCCGTGCAGCGCCACCGTCAGCAGGGACG
CGAAGTAGACCTTGGCGCGGGCCGAGAACTCCCGCTGGTTCTCCAGGGTGTGGATGAAATTGATGAGGAA
AGACTTGCTGTTCAGCAGGTTGGAGAACTGGTAGAGGGCCTGCTCCACCACCGGCCGCCGCGGCTCAGGG
ATGTCCAGCTTGCCGGTGATCATCACGTCCTTGTCGCCGTCCTTGGAGGGCAGGAAGAAGACGCGGTCGG
TGTAGGTCTTGTAGTCCAGCACGGGGATGCCGGCCTCGTGCACGTCGTTGGTCTGGTCCTCCATCTCGAT
CATCAGGTCTGTGAATTCCTTCTTGCAGCGGTCCCGCACGCTCTCCTCCAGGCCCTCCAGCTGGGACTTG
ATCTTCTCATACTCTCGTTCGGCCTGCTGGCTCTTCCTCCAGTAGCAGTAGACAGACACCGCGATGACGA
CCACCATGGGCACGATGACCAGCGGCAAGATGAGGCTGAGCGGCACGTCGCTCACCCGTGTGTCGTACTC
CACGCGGCCCAGCACCCACTCGCGAGAGCCGAACTTCACAATGAACTCGGGCAGGTTGTGTGTGGTGTCT
CGTTTCTGCCGCCGCTTGGGCGGGGGCTGCACCTCCGGGGGCTCACAGTACAGGTCGGTCTCCGTCAGCG
TCTTCATGGTGCAGCGCTCGGCACCCACGAAGGCCTCGGCCTCCTGCAGCGTCATCGCCTTGTTCAGATT
GGTGCCCCGGGCGTGGATGAGCTTGTTGACCTGCTTCTTGACGCCACCTGTGAAGTTCTCAAAGGTGGGG
TCAGGCACGTACTCGAAGGCCCCGGCCTCTGTTCTGAGCAGGGCACGGTGCCCGTCCATCTCGATCAGCA
CCGTGAGGTTGTAGGCCTCTGGCTCCTCAGGCACAGCCGGGGACAGGAAGACGACCTTGGTGTCATTGTG
GAACACGTAGTCTGTACCCACCACCGTCATGGGCTGCAGGGATTCAGCCTCCCGCGGCGGCTGCCAGGAC
TGCAGGGGCTCCGCGATGACCACCATGGCAAACCTCTGGATCAGGCTGAAGCCCTGACCCGTGACGTTGA
TGCTGCGGCCACCACTGGCAAAGCTTCGTAGCGGCTCGAAGGCTCGCAGTACGGGGTTTTCGCGGTAGGT
GAAGAAGATGCCGGGGTTGGGCACGGGGGACCCCCCGTAGGAGACCTCCAGAAGCATCTGGCCCCGTGTC
GCCTGGGGGCCAGTGACACACTGGAGCTGCGCCCCAAACTTCGTCACTTTACACGGGACGCCGTTGAGGG
TCACCCGCACGTCCTCCTGGGAGCCCGTGTCCAGGTGGGTGCCGTGGATGGTCAGTGTGGTGCCGCCCGC
CTGCGGTCCCTGCTGCGGCTCCACACTGAGAGGCTTGGGCTGTTGGAAGGTGAACTGGACATTGGGAGGC
GAACGGCCCAGTTTCCCGAAGACGTCCACCTCGACACCCCCCGTGAAAGGCGTCTCCGCAGCCTCGATCA
CACACACGATCCGGGTGGACACGGAGTAACGTTCCGGCTGAAAGGAGCAGTTCCGGCCGGCCACAGAGAT
CCTCTGGATGTCCCCTGCTTGGACGCCCAAATTGGACCCCAGGATGGTGATGCGGATGCCCCCACCCAGG
GGGCCCGTCTCAGGCTGGATCCTGGTGATGACGGGCGGCGGGCACTCGGAGGTGGTGTTGCACAGGGCCT
CATACACGCACCTGCTCTGGCCCCCGCACCACGCACACCTGTAGTCGGGGTTAGCGGCCCGGCACAGGCT
GCAGTCGCTGCGGCCAAAGGAGCAGTTGTAGAGGGTCACATGGAGCTTGCTGTCGATATTCTTGCCGTAA
GACTTGACGTAGAGGTGCAGGGGCAGCGTCTCGTTGGCATCGTGGGACAGCTTTGGGGTCCGAAAGGCGA
AGGTCCCAGATTCCTGCATGGTCACCGGCTCCATGAACTTGAGCAAGTCACTGCCCACGTGCAGGGAGGA
ACCCTTCACGGTGTCCAGGTTCTTGCCCTGGAAGTTCACATCTGTCTCGTGGTTCATGGGGATCACCAGG
GGGCTGGGTCCCAGGAACTGGGGACAGCTGTCCTCCATGTGGGCACGGACGATGCCGTCCTCAGGGTTGG
GCGAAGCCTCCCGGCACTCGTGGTAGCGCAGGTCCCACTGGCAGGTCCAGCGGTTGCTCACGCAGGAGAT
GCACGGCAGGTTCTCCTCCAGGCTCATGGCCTGGCGGCAGTCGTAGAAGGGGTACTGGTAGGACGTGAGG
AAGATGTTGCCTCGTCTAAGGAGGAGCTGGATGGTCACGGCCACGTGGTCCTGGCCTGGCGGTGTGACGG
GGATGCTGCTTGGGGAGTTGCAGATGACGGCCTCGCCCTCCACGCGGGCGGGGTGTGGCGGCGACTCCCC
AAAAAGGCACAGCAACTCGTCCTCCTCGCTCAGGGCAGGGAGGGGGCTGACGGTCAGCTGCACCTCCCCC
TGGGCCCGCCGGCTCATGTTCTGTGGCTGGGCGCTGGTGACGGCCACGCAGGACTTGCTTCGGCTCCACA
GCCAGTGGCTGGCCTCCTCGGCCCGCGGACACTCGGCCTTCCGGGTGCATCGTCCCTCGACGACGCACCA
GCCGCAGTAGGGGTCCTGGGAGTCGCGGCACTGGGTGCAGGTCGGGTAGCTCAGGCACTCCTGCACCGGC
AGCCGGAACACCTTGTCCTGGGTCATGGCGTACAGGCTGCCCAGGTCTCCAGACAGTACCAGGTCGCGCT
TGACTCTCTTGTTTATCTCCACAAGGATAGAGTCGTACTCTGAGGAGGTGCCATCTGGGGTGAGGTACAC
CTTGAGGATCCGGCCATCAGAGGTGCCCAGAAAAGCAACAGTGTGGTTATTTTCAGCAGCCACGGTGACA
GCCGTGAGGTTCAGGCCTCCACGCTGCAGCACGGCTGTGCCTCTGAGCCCGTCGCGGCTGCCCAGCGGGT
AGGGCAGGTGCTCCGAGCCACATGGGAAGCTCTTGCTGGAGCCCGGCGCGTGGCCGCCGCACTGGATATC
GCCGTGGAAGGGCTTGTAGAAGATGTCACGGGCCTCCCGGGTGCCTGTGTAACAGGCGTTGCGGTTGGCC
TCCATCTTGGCGTGCACCTTGTCCAGCGGGAACAGGCAGAGGCCCGCACCGGGCCCCCCACTGCTCCGGC
TGTCTCTGCTGAAGACAGCATATAGCACCCTGCCAGAGCCAGGCGCAGCCACGGAGGCGGCCAGGCAGGT
GCCAAAGGCAGCGGCGTGGATGTCGGGGTCCCGGCACTGCAGGTCCATCTCCAGGTAGGAGTAGTAGTTG
GGGTCTTCTCTGCACATGCGTGCCAGCAGCGTGCGGTTCCGGGCCGGGTGCTTGTCCTGCTGGTTGAAGA
CAAAGAAGACGTAGGGGCCGTCCTCGAAGGCCGCCACGAACTGCTGTGTGTTGGTGGACAGGTAGCCGGC
CTTGTAGGTGGCGTGGTCCGTGTAGGCTTCAAAGGCCTCCCTGCTGTCAGTCCGGTCCAACAGCCGAGTG
CTCACGATGATGCCGTTGTCGTGTGGCCCATTGCCTTTGCCCACAAACAGCACGCGGTCACCACCAGGAC
CCGTGGAGCTCACCAGCCCCACTGTGGCCACGCCCTCATCATTGCTGGCCACGAAAGACTTCTCCCCGCT
GCCGTCCTCGTAGAACAGGCGGAGGGAGATGTTGCTCAGGGCGCGCAGAGCGCAGATGCCCTTGAAGAGG
CTGCCGCACTCCACCAGGCGCTTCCTGGGAGGGTCGAGCAGCAGCAGCTGGTTGACATTGTCAGTCATCT
CAGCCTCATGGCACTGGCTGGCCTCGATGGGCGGCGTGCACTTCTTGTTGTCCAGGGCCGGTCCCGTGGC
CACCTGCTGCTCCAGCTGCAGCTTCGCATCCAGCTGGTAGAGGGCATTCACCGCCCCCAGGTACACCACG
CCTGAGGCCTCATCCACAGCCAGGTGGTTCAGCTCTTTCTCGCTGCGGAAGAAGTCCAGCTTGCGGGGCC
TCAGGCTGGCACCTGCGCCCAGCAGGCCCAGCAGGGTCAGGGCCCAGAGCTGCAGTGCCATGGTGGGCCT
TGACGGCCCTTCTGCTTTTTTGTACAAACTTGTTGATATCTGCAGAATTCCACCACACTGGACTAGTCGA
CGAACCGGTGGATCCCCCTGGGGAGAGAGGTCGGTGATTCGGTCAACGAGGGAGCCGACTGCCGACGTGC
GCTCCGGAGGCTTGCAGAATGCGGAACACCGCGCGGGCAGGAACAGGGCCCACACTACCGCCCCACACCC
CGCCTCCCGCACCGCCCCTTCCCGGCCGCTGCTCTCGGCGCGCCCTGCTGAGCAGCCGCTATTGGCCACA
GCCCATCGCGGTCGGCGCGCTGCCATTGCTCCCTGGCGCTGTCCGTCTGCGAGGGTACTAGTGAGACGTG
CGGCTTCCGTTTGTCACGTCCGGCACGCCGCGAACCGCAAGGAACCTTCCCGACTTAGGGGCGGAGCAGG
AAGCGTCGCCGGGGGGCCCACAAGGGTAGCGGCGAAGATCCGGGTGACGCTGCGAACGGACGTGAAGAAT
GTGCGAGACCCAGGGTCGGCGCCGCTGCGTTTCCCGGAACCACGCCCAGAGCAGCCGCGTCCCTGCGCAA
ACCCAGGGCTGCCTTGGAAAAGGCGCAACCCCAACCCCGTGGAATTCGATATCAAGCTTCTCGAGGCTAG
TCTCGTGATCGATAAAATTTTGAATTTTTGTAATTTGTTTTTGTAATTCTTTAGTTTGTATGTCTGTTGC
TATTATGTCTACTATTCTTTCCCCTGCACTGTACCCCCCAATCCCCCCTTTTCTTTTAAAAGTTAACCGA
TACCGTCGAGATCCGTTCACTAATCGAATGGATCTGTCTCTGTCTCTCTCTCCACCTTCTTCTTCTATTC
CTTCGGGCCTGTCGGGTCCCCTCGGGGTTGGGAGGTGGGTCTGAAACGATAATGGTGAATATCCCTGCCT
AACTCTATTCACTATAGAAAGTACAGCAAAAACTATTCTTAAACCTACCAAGCCTCCTACTATCATTATG
AATAATTTTATATACCACAGCCAATTTGTTATGTTAAACCAATTCCACAAACTTGCCCATTTATCTAATT
CCAATAATTCTTGTTCATTCTTTTCTTGCTGGTTTTGCGATTCTTCAATTAAGGAGTGTATTAAGCTTGT
GTAATTGTTAATTTCTCTGTCCCACTCCATCCAGGTCGTGTGATTCCAAATCTGTTCCAGAGATTTATTA
CTCCAACTAGCATTCCAAGGCACAGCAGTGGTGCAAATGAGTTTTCCAGAGCAACCCCAAATCCCCAGGA
GCTGTTGATCCTTTAGGTATCTTTCCACAGCCAGGATTCTTGCCTGGAGCTGCTTGATGCCCCAGACTGT
GAGTTGCAACAGATGCTGTTGCGCCTCAATAGCCCTCAGCAAATTGTTCTGCTGCTGCACTATACCAGAC
AATAATTGTCTGGCCTGTACCGTCAGCGTCATTGACGCTGCGCCCATAGTGCTTCCTGCTGCTCCCAAGA
ACCCAAGGAACAAAGCTCCTATTCCCACTGCTCTTTTTTCTCTCTGCACCACTCTTCTCTTTGCCTTGGT
GGGTGCTACTCCTAATGGTTCAATTTTTACTACTTTATATTTATATAATTCACTTCTCCAATTGTCCCTC
ATATCTCCTCCTCCAGGTCTGAAGATCAGCGGCCGCTTGCTGTGCGGTGGTCTTACTTTTGTTTTGCTCT
TCCTCTATCTTGTCTAAAGCTTCCTTGGTGTCTTTTATCTCTATCCTTTGATGCACACAATAGAGGGTTG
CTACTGTATTATATAATGATCTAAGTTCTTCTGATCCTGTCTGAAGGGATGGTTGTAGCTGTCCCAGTAT
TTGTCTACAGCCTTCTGATGTTTCTAACAGGCCAGGATTAACTGCGAATCGTTCTAGCTCCCTGCTTGCC
CATACTATATGTTTTAATTTATATTTTTTCTTTCCCCCTGGCCTTAACCGAATTTTTTCCCATCGCGATC
TAATTCTCCCCCGCTTAATACTGACGCTCTCGCACCCATCTCTCTCCTTCTAGCCTCCGCTAGTCAAAAT
TTTTGGCGTACTCACCAGTCGCCGCCCCTCGCCTCTTGCCGTGCGCGCTTCAGCAAGCCGAGTCCTGCGT
CGAGAGAGCTCCTCTGGTTTCCCTTTCGCTTTCAAGTCCCTGTTCGGGCGCCACTGCTAGAGATTTTCCA
CACTGACTAAAAGGGTCTGAGGGATCTCTAGTTACCAGAGTCACACAACAGACGGGCACACACTACTTGA
AGCACTCAAGGCAAGCTTTATTGAGGCTTAAGCAGTGGGTTCCCTAGTTAGCCAGAGAGCTCCCAGGCTC
AGATCTGGTCTAACCAGAGAGACCCGTTTATGTATCGAGCTAGGCACTTAAATACAATATCTCTGCAATG
CGGCAATTCAGTGGTTCGTCCAATCCATGTCAGACCCGTCTGTTGCCTTCCTAATAAGGCACGATCGTAC
CACCTTACTTCCACCAATCGGCATGCACGGTGCTTTTTCTCTCCTTGTAAGGCATGTTGCTAACTCATCG
TTACCATGTTGCAAGACTACAAGAGTATTGCATAAGACTACATTAAGCTTGCAGCTCCAGCTTTTGTTCC
CTTTAGTGAGGGTTAATTGCGCGCTTGGCGTAATCATGGTCATAGCTGTTTCCTGTGTGAAATTGTTATC
CGCTCACAATTCCACACAACATACGAGCCGGAAGCATAAAGTGTAAAGCCTGGGGTGCCTAATGAGTGAG
CTAACTCACATTAATTGCGTTGCGCTCACTGCCCGCTTTCCAGTCGGGAAACCTGTCGTGCCAGCTGCAT
TAATGAATCGGCCAACGCGCGGGGAGAGGCGGTTTGCGTATTGGGCGCTCTTCCGCTTCCTCGCTCACTG
ACTCGCTGCGCTCGGTCGTTCGGCTGCGGCGAGCGGTATCAGCTCACTCAAAGGCGGTAATACGGTTATC
CACAGAATCAGGGGATAACGCAGGAAAGAACATGTGAGCAAAAGGCCAGCAAAAGGCCAGGAACCGTAAA
AAGGCCGCGTTGCTGGCGTTTTTCCATAGGCTCCGCCCCCCTGACGAGCATCACAAAAATCGACGCTCAA
GTCAGAGGTGGCGAAACCCGACAGGACTATAAAGATACCAGGCGTTTCCCCCTGGAAGCTCCCTCGTGCG
CTCTCCTGTTCCGACCCTGCCGCTTACCGGATACCTGTCCGCCTTTCTCCCTTCGGGAAGCGTGGCGCTT
TCTCATAGCTCACGCTGTAGGTATCTCAGTTCGGTGTAGGTCGTTCGCTCCAAGCTGGGCTGTGTGCACG
AACCCCCCGTTCAGCCCGACCGCTGCGCCTTATCCGGTAACTATCGTCTTGAGTCCAACCCGGTAAGACA
CGACTTATCGCCACTGGCAGCAGCCACTGGTAACAGGATTAGCAGAGCGAGGTATGTAGGCGGTGCTACA
GAGTTCTTGAAGTGGTGGCCTAACTACGGCTACACTAGAAGAACAGTATTTGGTATCTGCGCTCTGCTGA
AGCCAGTTACCTTCGGAAAAAGAGTTGGTAGCTCTTGATCCGGCAAACAAACCACCGCTGGTAGCGGTGG
TTTTTTTGTTTGCAAGCAGCAGATTACGCGCAGAAAAAAAGGATCTCAAGAAGATCCTTTGATCTTTTCT
ACGGGGTCTGACGCTCAGTGGAACGAAAACTCACGTTAAGGGATTTTGGTCATGAGATTATCAAAAAGGA
TCTTCACCTAGATCCTTTTAAATTAAAAATGAAGTTTTAAATCAATCTAAAGTATATATGAGTAAACTTG
GTCTGACAGTTACCAATGCTTAATCAGTGAGGCACCTATCTCAGCGATCTGTCTATTTCGTTCATCCATA
GTTGCCTGACTCCCCGTCGTGTAGATAACTACGATACGGGAGGGCTTACCATCTGGCCCCAGTGCTGCAA
TGATACCGCGAGACCCACGCTCACCGGCTCCAGATTTATCAGCAATAAACCAGCCAGCCGGAAGGGCCGA
GCGCAGAAGTGGTCCTGCAACTTTATCCGCCTCCATCCAGTCTATTAATTGTTGCCGGGAAGCTAGAGTA
AGTAGTTCGCCAGTTAATAGTTTGCGCAACGTTGTTGCCATTGCTACAGGCATCGTGGTGTCACGCTCGT
CGTTTGGTATGGCTTCATTCAGCTCCGGTTCCCAACGATCAAGGCGAGTTACATGATCCCCCATGTTGTG
CAAAAAAGCGGTTAGCTCCTTCGGTCCTCCGATCGTTGTCAGAAGTAAGTTGGCCGCAGTGTTATCACTC
ATGGTTATGGCAGCACTGCATAATTCTCTTACTGTCATGCCATCCGTAAGATGCTTTTCTGTGACTGGTG
AGTACTCAACCAAGTCATTCTGAGAATAGTGTATGCGGCGACCGAGTTGCTCTTGCCCGGCGTCAATACG
GGATAATACCGCGCCACATAGCAGAACTTTAAAAGTGCTCATCATTGGAAAACGTTCTTCGGGGCGAAAA
CTCTCAAGGATCTTACCGCTGTTGAGATCCAGTTCGATGTAACCCACTCGTGCACCCAACTGATCTTCAG
CATCTTTTACTTTCACCAGCGTTTCTGGGTGAGCAAAAACAGGAAGGCAAAATGCCGCAAAAAAGGGAAT
AAGGGCGACACGGAAATGTTGAATACTCATACTCTTCCTTTTTCAATATTATTGAAGCATTTATCAGGGT
TATTGTCTCATGAGCGGATACATATTTGAATGTATTTAGAAAAATAAACAAATAGGGGTTCCGCGCACAT
TTCCCCGAAAAGTGCCACCTAAATTGTAAGCGTTAATATTTTGTTAAAATTCGCGTTAAATTTTTGTTAA
ATCAGCTCATTTTTTAACCAATAGGCCGAAATCGGCAAAATCCCTTATAAATCAAAAGAATAGACCGAGA
TAGGGT
[37 nt withheld, positions 11417-11453]
AAAGAACGTGGACTCCAACGTCAAAGG
[49 nt withheld, positions 11481-11529]
T
[91 nt withheld, positions 11531-11621]
G
[124 nt withheld, positions 11623-11746]
CCCATTCGCCATTCAGGCTGCGCAACTGTTGGGAAGGGCGATCGGTGCGGGCCTCTTCGCTATTACGCCA
GCTGGCGAAAGGGGGATGTGCTGCAAGGCGATTAAGTTGGGTAACGCCAGGGTTTTCCCAGTCACGACGT
TGTAAAACGACGGCCAGTGAGCGCGCGTAATACGACTCACTATAGGGCGAATTGGGTACGTCCCTAGGCC
TCCAAAAAAGCCTCCTCACTACTTCTGGAATAGCTCAGAGGCCGAGGCGGCCTCGGCCTCTGCATAAATA
AAAAAAATTAGTCAGCCATGGGGCGGAGAATGGGCGGAACTGGGCGGAGTTAGGGGCGGGATGGGCGGAG
TTAGGGGCGGGATAGCTAGAGCCAGACATGATAAGATACATTGATGAGTTTGGACAAACCACAACTAGAA
TGCAGTGAAAAAAATGCTTTATTTGTGAAATTTGTGATGCTATTGCTTTATTTGTAACCATTATAAGCTG
CAATAAACAAGTTCCTCTCACTCTCTGATATTCATTTCTTTGCAAGTTATAAATACTGAATAATAAGATG
ACATGAACTACTACTGCTAGAGATTTTCCACACTGACTAAAAGGGTCTGAGGGATCTCTAGTTACCAGAG
TCACACAACAGACGGGCACACACTACTTGAAGCACTCAAGGCAAGCTTTATTGAGGCTTAAGCAGTGGGT
TCCCTAGTTAGCCAGAGAGCTCCCAGGCTCAGATCTGGTCTAACCAGAGAGACCCAGTACAAGCAAAAAG
CAGATCTTGTCTTCGTTGGGAGTGAGCTAGCCCTTCCAGTCCCCCCTTTTCTTTTAAAAAGTGGCTAAGA
TCTACAGCTGCCTTGTAAGTCATTGGTCTTAAAGGTACCGGGCCCTCGACGGATCCCCTCAGAAGAACTC
GTCAAGAAGGCGATAGAAGGCGATGCGCTGCGAATCGGGAGCGGCGATACCGTAAAGCACGAGGAAGCGG
TCAGCCCATTCGCCGCCAAGCTCTTCAGCAATATCACGGGTAGCCAACGCTATGTCCTGATAGCGGTCCG
CCACACCCAGCCGGCCACAGTCGATGAATCCAGAAAAGCGGCCATTTTCCACCATGATATTCGGCAAGCA
GGCATCGCCATGGGTCACGACGAGATCCTCGCCGTCGGGCATGCGCGCCTTGAGCCTGGCGAACAGTTCG
GCTGGCGCGAGCCCCTGATGCTCTTCGTCCAGATCATCCTGATCGACAAGACCGGCTTCCATCCGAGTAC
GTGCTCGCTCGATGCGATGTTTCGCTTGGTGGTCGAATGGGCAGGTAGCCGGATCAAGCGTATGCAGCCG
CCGCATTGCATCAGCCATGATGGATACTTTCTCGGCAGGAGCAAGGTGAGATGACAGGAGATCCTGCCCC
GGCACTTCGCCCAATAGCAGCCAGTCCCTTCCCGCTTCAGTGACAACGTCGAGCACAGCTGCGCAAGGAA
CGCCCGTCGTGGCCAGCCACGATAGCCGCGCTGCCTCGTCCTGCAGTTCATTCAGGGCACCGGACAGGTC
GGTCTTGACAAAAAGAACCGGGCGCCCCTGCGCTGACAGCCGGAACACGGCGGCATCAGAGCAGCCGATT
GTCTGTTGTGCCCAGTCATAGCCGAATAGCCTCTCCACCCAAGCGGCCGGAGAACCTGCGTGCAATCCAT
CTTGTTCAATGGCCGATCCCATATTGGCTGCAGGTCGAAAGGCCCGGAGATGAGGAAGAGGAGAACAGCG
CGGCAGACGTGCGCTTTTGAAGCGTGCAGAATGCCGGGCCTCCGGAGGACCTTCGGGCGCCCGCCCCGCC
CCTGAGCCCGCCCCTGAGCCCGCCCCCGGACCCACCCCTTCCCAGCCTCTGAGCCCAGAAAGCGAAGGAG
CAAAGCTGCTATTGGCCGCTGCCCCAAAGGCCTACCC
Features (pLannotate 1.2.2; 30 found; start..end, strand, type, name):
    331..919     -  misc_feature   WPRE: woodchuck hepatitis virus posttranscriptional regulatory element
    951..971     +  protein_bind   attB2: mutant version of attB; core recombination site for the Gateway® BP reaction BP Clonase™
    988..6501    -  CDS            PLXNB2: PLXB2_HUMAN - Also known as KIAA0315. Experimental evidence at protein level: Swiss-Prot protein existence level 1. Cell surface receptor for SEMA4C, SEMA4D and SEMA4G that plays an important role in cell-cell signaling (By similarity). Plays a role in glutamatergic synapse development and is required for SEMA4A- mediated excitatory synapse development (By similarity). Binding to class 4 semaphorins promotes downstream activation of RHOA and phosphorylation of ERBB2 at 'Tyr-1248' (By similarity). Required for normal differentiation and migration of neuronal cells during brain corticogenesis an
   6522..6542    -  protein_bind   attB1: mutant version of attB; core recombination site for the Gateway® BP reaction BP Clonase™
   6598..7108    -  promoter       hPGK promoter: human phosphoglycerate kinase 1 promoter
   7111..7134    +  misc_feature   MCS (fragment): pBluescript multiple cloning site
   7154..7271    -  misc_feature   cPPT/CTS: central polypurine tract and central termination sequence of HIV-1
   7290..7390    -  CDS            Rev (fragment): human immunodeficiency virus 1 (HIV-1) Rev protein; rev; enhances nuclear export of unspliced and incompletely spliced viral mRNAs
   7767..8000    -  misc_feature   RRE: The Rev response element (RRE) of HIV-1 allows for Rev-dependent mRNA export from the nucleus to the cytoplasm.
   8146..8509    -  CDS            HIV-1 gag (fragment): gag protein from human immunodeficiency virus 1; gag
   8493..8618    -  misc_feature   HIV-1 Ψ: packaging signal of human immunodeficiency virus type 1
   8665..8845    -  LTR            5' LTR (truncated): truncated 5' long terminal repeat (LTR) from HIV-1
   8846..9072    -  promoter       RSV promoter: Rous sarcoma virus enhancer/promoter
   9100..9118    -  promoter       T3 promoter: promoter for bacteriophage T3 RNA polymerase
   9161..9183    -  protein_bind   lac operator (fragment): The lac repressor binds to the lac operator to inhibit transcription in E. coli. This inhibition can be relieved by adding lactose or isopropyl-β-D-thiogalactopyranoside (IPTG). lac repressor encoded by lacI
   9187..9217    -  promoter       lac promoter: promoter for the E. coli lac operon
   9232..9253    -  protein_bind   CAP binding site: CAP binding activates transcription in the presence of cAMP. E. coli catabolite activator protein
   9266..9358    -  CDS            lacI (fragment): lac repressor; lacI; The lac repressor binds to the lac operator to inhibit transcription in E. coli. This inhibition can be relieved by adding lactose or isopropyl-β-D-thiogalactopyranoside (IPTG).
   9541..10129   -  rep_origin     ori: high-copy-number ColE1/pMB1/pBR322/pUC origin of replication
  10300..11160   -  CDS            AmpR: β-lactamase; bla; confers resistance to ampicillin, carbenicillin, and related antibiotics
  11161..11265   -  promoter       AmpR promoter: bla
  11318..11746   -  rep_origin     f1 ori (sequence partly withheld): f1 bacteriophage origin of replication; arrow indicates direction of (+) strand synthesis
  11751..11906   -  CDS            lacZα (fragment): LacZα fragment of β-galactosidase; lacZ fragment
  11914..11932   +  promoter       T7 promoter: promoter for bacteriophage T7 RNA polymerase
  11953..12088   -  rep_origin     SV40 ori: SV40 origin of replication
  12128..12249   -  polyA_signal   SV40 poly(A) signal: SV40 polyadenylation signal
  12321..12501   -  LTR            5' LTR (truncated): truncated 5' long terminal repeat (LTR) from HIV-1
  12487..12624   -  CDS            nef (fragment): NEF_HV1LA - Experimental evidence at protein level: Swiss-Prot protein existence level 1. Extracellular Nef protein targets CD4(+) T-lymphocytes for apoptosis by interacting with CXCR4 surface receptors. From Human immunodeficiency virus type 1 group M subtype B (isolate Lai) (HIV-1).
  12645..13448   -  CDS            NeoR/KanR: aminoglycoside phosphotransferase from Tn5; aph(3')-II (or nptII); confers resistance to neomycin, kanamycin, and G418 (Geneticin®)
  13462..288     -  promoter       PGK promoter (across the origin): mouse phosphoglycerate kinase 1 promoter
