[The description below was written by a language model from this plasmid's Addgene catalogue record and pLannotate feature annotations shown in this document.]
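Description:
pLV-PLXNB2-mRBD is a lentiviral transfer plasmid of about 13.7 kb for stable expression of human Plexin-B2 (PLXNB2) carrying point mutations in its RBD domain. It was built by Gateway recombination of the PLXNB2 open reading frame, originating from an ORFeome Collaboration entry clone, into the pLENTI PGK Neo DEST backbone. The specific residue changes are not given in the record. In bacteria the plasmid replicates from a high-copy ColE1/pUC-type origin and is selected with ampicillin via the β-lactamase gene. An f1 origin and remnants of a pBluescript-type backbone (lac promoter/operator, lacZα fragment, T3 and T7 promoters) are also present.

The viral genome is driven by an RSV promoter fused to a truncated HIV-1 5' LTR, making genomic RNA production in packaging cells independent of Tat. It is followed by the Ψ packaging signal with a partial gag sequence, the Rev response element for nuclear export of unspliced RNA, and the cPPT/CTS, which aids nuclear import. Within this frame, the human PGK promoter drives the roughly 5.5 kb PLXNB2 coding sequence, flanked by attB1 and attB2 sites left by the Gateway reaction, with a WPRE downstream to enhance transcript stability and expression. A second cassette, annotated as a mouse PGK promoter driving NeoR, allows G418 selection of transduced mammalian cells. The genome ends in a truncated 3' LTR followed by an SV40 polyadenylation signal and SV40 origin.

No epitope tag or fluorescent reporter is annotated. The associated publication concerns Plexin-B2 in glioblastoma infiltration and cell biomechanics, so the construct likely serves as a domain-mutant counterpart to wild-type PLXNB2 for testing the contribution of the RBD to receptor function.
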