Addgene plasmid #86240: pLV-PLXNB2-mRBD
Purpose: Lentivirus for expression of human Plexin-B2 with mutant RBD domain
Depositing lab: Roland Friedel. Depositing organization: Icahn School of Medicine at Mount Sinai. Publication: Plexin-B2 facilitates glioblastoma infiltration by modulating cell biomechanics. Huang Y, Tejero R, Lee VK, Brusco C, Hannah T, Bertucci TB, Junqueira Alves C, Katsyv I, Kluge M, Foty R, Zhang B, Friedel CC, Dai G, Zou H, Friedel RH. Commun Biol. 2021 Jan 29;4(1):145. doi: 10.1038/s42003-021-01667-4. PubMed 33514835.
Backbone
  Vector backbone: pLENTI PGK Neo DEST ADDGENE #19067
  Backbone manufacturer: Kaufman laboratory, University of Massachusetts
  Backbone size w/o insert (bp): 9778
  Total vector size (bp): 13669
  Vector type: Mammalian Expression, Lentiviral
  Selectable markers: Neomycin (select with G418)
Growth in bacteria
  Bacterial resistance: Ampicillin, 100 μg/mL
  Growth temperature: 30°C
  Growth strain: NEB Stable
  Copy number: High Copy
Gene/Insert
  Gene/Insert name: Plexin-B2 (alt name: PLXNB2)
  Species: H. sapiens (human)
  Mutation: PLXNB2 with point mutations of RBD domain
  Entrez Gene: PLXNB2 (a.k.a. MM1, Nbla00445, PLEXB2, dJ402G11.3)
  Promoter: hPGK
  Cloning method: Gateway Cloning
  Sequencing primers: 5′ PGK-F
Resource information
  A portion of this plasmid was derived from a plasmid made by: PLXNB2 from Gateway entry vector pENTR223-PLXNB2, The ORFeome Collaboration
Terms and licenses: Academic/Nonprofit Terms; Industry Terms: Not Available to Industry
How to cite: pLV-PLXNB2-mRBD was a gift from Roland Friedel (Addgene plasmid # 86240 ; http://n2t.net/addgene:86240 ; RRID:Addgene_86240)
